Addgene plasmid #205669: LEAPGW
Purpose: shRNAmir backbone for RNA interference, with GFP reporter
Depositing lab: Dapeng Wang. Depositing organization: Shandong Medical and Pharmaceutical University. Publication: miR-AB, a miRNA-based shRNA viral toolkit for multicolor-barcoded multiplex RNAi at a single-cell level. Wang D, Xiu J, Zhao J, Luo J. EMBO Rep. 2022 Apr 5;23(4):e53691. doi: 10.15252/embr.202153691. Epub 2022 Feb 24. PubMed 35201651.
Backbone
  Vector backbone: pLVX-Puro
  Backbone manufacturer: Clontech
  Vector type: Lentiviral
Growth in bacteria
  Bacterial resistance: Ampicillin, 100 μg/mL
  Growth temperature: 37°C
  Growth strain: NEB Stable
  Copy number: High Copy
Gene/Insert
  Gene/Insert name: miR-AB
  Species: Synthetic
  Promoter: EF1a
  Cloning method: Restriction Enzyme; 5′ cloning site BamHI (unknown if destroyed); 3′ cloning site ApaI (unknown if destroyed)
  Sequencing primers: 3′ PGK Reverse: GCCAGAGGCCACTTGTGTAG
Terms and licenses: Academic/Nonprofit Terms; Industry Terms: Not Available to Industry
How to cite: LEAPGW was a gift from Dapeng Wang (Addgene plasmid # 205669 ; http://n2t.net/addgene:205669 ; RRID:Addgene_205669)
