[The description below was written by a language model from this plasmid's Addgene catalogue record and pLannotate feature annotations shown in this document.]
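Description:
LEAPGW is an HIV-1-based lentiviral transfer vector built on the pLVX-Puro backbone and intended as an empty shRNAmir (microRNA-embedded shRNA) backbone for RNA interference in mammalian cells, with a GFP reporter. In bacteria it is maintained through a high-copy ColE1/pUC-type origin and selected with ampicillin via the β-lactamase gene. A recombination-tolerant E. coli strain is recorded for propagation, as is usual for plasmids carrying repeated LTRs. The viral portion of the annotated sequence contains the expected cis-acting elements: flanking LTR sequences (both annotated as truncated 5' LTRs), the Ψ packaging signal with an adjoining gag fragment, the Rev response element for Rev-dependent nuclear export of the genomic RNA, and the cPPT/CTS, which aids nuclear import of the reverse-transcribed genome. Short nef and Rev fragments are residual viral sequence rather than functional genes.

The payload consists of two tandem expression units. The human EF-1α promoter drives the synthetic miR-AB insert, the scaffold into which an shRNA stem is cloned so that it is processed like a natural microRNA. The feature table annotates only the 3' miR-30a flanking sequence within this region. Roughly 900 nt between the promoter and that flank are unannotated, so the record does not reveal the rest of the scaffold. Downstream, a mouse PGK promoter drives EGFP, marking transduced cells independently of the knockdown transcript, and a WPRE follows to enhance transcript stability and expression. No puromycin resistance gene is annotated despite the parental backbone's name, which suggests that EGFP occupies that position. The associated publication describes a toolkit for multicolor-barcoded multiplex RNAi at the single-cell level, in which this vector would supply the green-labelled member.
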