Features (pLannotate 1.2.2; 22 found; start..end, strand, type, name):
    376..633     +  LTR            5' LTR (truncated): truncated 5' long terminal repeat (LTR) from HIV-1
    680..805     +  misc_feature   HIV-1 Ψ: packaging signal of human immunodeficiency virus type 1
    789..1127    +  CDS            HIV-1 gag (fragment): gag protein from human immunodeficiency virus 1; gag
   1302..1535    +  misc_feature   RRE: The Rev response element (RRE) of HIV-1 allows for Rev-dependent mRNA export from the nucleus to the cytoplasm.
   1912..2012    +  CDS            Rev (fragment): human immunodeficiency virus 1 (HIV-1) Rev protein; rev; enhances nuclear export of unspliced and incompletely spliced viral mRNAs
   2027..2142    +  misc_feature   cPPT/CTS: central polypurine tract and central termination sequence of HIV-1 (lacking the first T)
   2183..3347    +  promoter       EF-1α promoter: strong constitutive promoter for human elongation factor EF-1α
   4292..4415    +  ncRNA          3' miR-30a: sequence downstream of the 71-nt precursor of the human miR-30a microRNA (Zeng et al., 2002) miRNA
   4429..4928    +  promoter       PGK promoter: mouse phosphoglycerate kinase 1 promoter
   4946..5665    +  CDS            EGFP: the original enhanced GFP (Yang et al., 1996) mammalian codon-optimized
   5674..6261    +  misc_feature   WPRE: woodchuck hepatitis virus posttranscriptional regulatory element
   6275..6673    +  CDS            nef (fragment): NEF_HV1BR - Experimental evidence at protein level: Swiss-Prot protein existence level 1. Extracellular Nef protein targets CD4(+) T-lymphocytes for apoptosis by interacting with CXCR4 surface receptors (PubMed:14990729). From Human immunodeficiency virus type 1 group M subtype B (isolate BRU/LAI) (HIV-1).
   6721..6978    +  LTR            5' LTR (truncated): truncated 5' long terminal repeat (LTR) from HIV-1
   7131..7147    -  protein_bind   lac operator: The lac repressor binds to the lac operator to inhibit transcription in E. coli. This inhibition can be relieved by adding lactose or isopropyl-β-D-thiogalactopyranoside (IPTG). lac repressor encoded by lacI
   7155..7185    -  promoter       lac promoter: promoter for the E. coli lac operon
   7200..7221    -  protein_bind   CAP binding site: CAP binding activates transcription in the presence of cAMP. E. coli catabolite activator protein
   7234..7326    -  CDS            lacI (fragment): lac repressor; lacI; The lac repressor binds to the lac operator to inhibit transcription in E. coli. This inhibition can be relieved by adding lactose or isopropyl-β-D-thiogalactopyranoside (IPTG).
   7509..8097    -  rep_origin     ori: high-copy-number ColE1/pMB1/pBR322/pUC origin of replication
   8268..9128    -  CDS            AmpR: β-lactamase; bla; confers resistance to ampicillin, carbenicillin, and related antibiotics
   9129..9233    -  promoter       AmpR promoter: bla
   9281..9415    +  polyA_signal   SV40 poly(A) signal: SV40 polyadenylation signal
   9582..328     +  CDS            nef (fragment) (across the origin): NEF_HV1BR - Experimental evidence at protein level: Swiss-Prot protein existence level 1. Extracellular Nef protein targets CD4(+) T-lymphocytes for apoptosis by interacting with CXCR4 surface receptors (PubMed:14990729). From Human immunodeficiency virus type 1 group M subtype B (isolate BRU/LAI) (HIV-1).
>Addgene plasmid #205669 | LEAPGW | addgene full sequence | sequence record 409394 | Addgene NGS Result
GGAAGGGCTAATTCACTCCCAAAGAAGACAAGATATCCTTGATCTGTGGATCTACCACACACAAGGCTAC
TTCCCTGATTAGCAGAACTACACACCAGGGCCAGGGGTCAGATATCCACTGACCTTTGGATGGTGCTACA
AGCTAGTACCAGTTGAGCCAGATAAGGTAGAAGAGGCCAATAAAGGAGAGAACACCAGCTTGTTACACCC
TGTGAGCCTGCATGGGATGGATGACCCGGAGAGAGAAGTGTTAGAGTGGAGGTTTGACAGCCGCCTAGCA
TTTCATCACGTGGCCCGAGAGCTGCATCCGGAGTACTTCAAGAACTGCTGATATCGAGCTTGCTACAAGG
GACTTTCCGCTGGGGACTTTCCAGGGAGGCGTGGCCTGGGCGGGACTGGGGAGTGGCGAGCCCTCAGATC
CTGCATATAAGCAGCTGCTTTTTGCCTGTACTGGGTCTCTCTGGTTAGACCAGATCTGAGCCTGGGAGCT
CTCTGGCTAACTAGGGAACCCACTGCTTAAGCCTCAATAAAGCTTGCCTTGAGTGCTTCAAGTAGTGTGT
GCCCGTCTGTTGTGTGACTCTGGTAACTAGAGATCCCTCAGACCCTTTTAGTCAGTGTGGAAAATCTCTA
GCAGTGGCGCCCGAACAGGGACTTGAAAGCGAAAGGGAAACCAGAGGAGCTCTCTCGACGCAGGACTCGG
CTTGCTGAAGCGCGCACGGCAAGAGGCGAGGGGCGGCGACTGGTGAGTACGCCAAAAATTTTGACTAGCG
GAGGCTAGAAGGAGAGAGATGGGTGCGAGAGCGTCAGTATTAAGCGGGGGAGAATTAGATCGCGATGGGA
AAAAATTCGGTTAAGGCCAGGGGGAAAGAAAAAATATAAATTAAAACATATAGTATGGGCAAGCAGGGAG
CTAGAACGATTCGCAGTTAATCCTGGCCTGTTAGAAACATCAGAAGGCTGTAGACAAATACTGGGACAGC
TACAACCATCCCTTCAGACAGGATCAGAAGAACTTAGATCATTATATAATACAGTAGCAACCCTCTATTG
TGTGCATCAAAGGATAGAGATAAAAGACACCAAGGAAGCTTTAGACAAGATAGAGGAAGAGCAAAACAAA
AGTAAGACCACCGCACAGCAAGCGGCCGGCCGCTGATCTTCAGACCTGGAGGAGGAGATATGAGGGACAA
TTGGAGAAGTGAATTATATAAATATAAAGTAGTAAAAATTGAACCATTAGGAGTAGCACCCACCAAGGCA
AAGAGAAGAGTGGTGCAGAGAGAAAAAAGAGCAGTGGGAATAGGAGCTTTGTTCCTTGGGTTCTTGGGAG
CAGCAGGAAGCACTATGGGCGCAGCGTCAATGACGCTGACGGTACAGGCCAGACAATTATTGTCTGGTAT
AGTGCAGCAGCAGAACAATTTGCTGAGGGCTATTGAGGCGCAACAGCATCTGTTGCAACTCACAGTCTGG
GGCATCAAGCAGCTCCAGGCAAGAATCCTGGCTGTGGAAAGATACCTAAAGGATCAACAGCTCCTGGGGA
TTTGGGGTTGCTCTGGAAAACTCATTTGCACCACTGCTGTGCCTTGGAATGCTAGTTGGAGTAATAAATC
TCTGGAACAGATTTGGAATCACACGACCTGGATGGAGTGGGACAGAGAAATTAACAATTACACAAGCTTA
ATACACTCCTTAATTGAAGAATCGCAAAACCAGCAAGAAAAGAATGAACAAGAATTATTGGAATTAGATA
AATGGGCAAGTTTGTGGAATTGGTTTAACATAACAAATTGGCTGTGGTATATAAAATTATTCATAATGAT
AGTAGGAGGCTTGGTAGGTTTAAGAATAGTTTTTGCTGTACTTTCTATAGTGAATAGAGTTAGGCAGGGA
TATTCACCATTATCGTTTCAGACCCACCTCCCAACCCCGAGGGGACCCGACAGGCCCGAAGGAATAGAAG
AAGAAGGTGGAGAGAGAGACAGAGACAGATCCATTCGATTAGTGAACGGATCTCGACGGTATCGCCTTTA
AAAGAAAAGGGGGGATTGGGGGGTACAGTGCAGGGGAAAGAATAGTAGACATAATAGCAACAGACATACA
AACTAAAGAATTACAAAAACAAATTACAAAAATTCAAAATTTTCGGGTTTATTACAGGGACAGCAGAGAT
CCAGTTTATCGATGGGCAGAGCGCACATCGCCCACAGTCCCCGAGAAGTTGGGGGGAGGGGTCGGCAATT
GAACCGGAGCCTAGAGAAGGTGGCGCGGGGTAAACTGGGAAAGTGATGTCGTGTACTGGCTCCGCCTTTT
TCCCGAGGGTGGGGGAGAACCGTATATAAGTGCAGTAGTCGCCGTGAACGTTCTTTTTCGCAACGGGTTT
GCCGCCAGAACACAGGTAAGTGCCGTGTGTGGTTCCCGCGGGCCTGGCCTCTTTACGGGTTATGGCCCTT
GCGTGCCTTGAATTACTTCCACGCCCCTGGCTGCAGTACGTGATTCTTGATCCCGAGCTTCGGGTTGGAA
GTGGGTGGGAGAGTTCGAGGCCTTGCGCTTAAGGAGCCCCTTCGCCTCGTGCTTGAGTTGAGGCCTGGCT
TGGGCGCTGGGGCCGCCGCGTGCGAATCTGGTGGCACCTTCGCGCCTGTCTCGCTGCTTTCGATAAGTCT
CTAGCCATTTAAAATTTTTGATGACCTGCTGCGACGCTTTTTTTCTGGCAAGATAGTCTTGTAAATGCGG
GCCAAGATCGGCACACTGGTATTTCGGTTTTTGGGGCCGCGGGCGGCGACGGGGCCGGTGCGTCCCAGCG
CACATGTTCGGCGAGGCGGGGCCTGCGAGCGCGGCCACCGAGAATCGGACGGGGGTAGTCTCAAGCTGGC
CGGCCTGCTCTGGTGCCTGGCCTCGCGCCGCCGTGTATCGCCCCGCCCTGGGCGGCAAGGCTGGCCCGGT
CGGCACCAGTTGCGTGAGCGGAAAGATGGCCGCTTCCCGGCCCTGCTGCAGGGAGCTCAAAATGGAGGAC
GCGGCGCTCGGGAGAGCGGGCGGGTGAGTCACCCACACAAAGGAAAAGGGCCTTTCCGTCCTCAGCCGTC
GCTTCATGTGACTCCACGGAGTACCGGGCGCCGTCCAGGCACCTCGATTAGTTCTCGCGCTTTTGGAGTA
CGTCGTCTTTAGGTTGGGGGGAGGGGTTTTATGCGATGGAGTTTCCCCACACTGAGTGGGTGGAGACTGA
AGTTAGGCCAGCTTGGCACTTGATGTAATTCTCCTTGGAATTTGCCCTTTTTGAGTTTGGATCTTGGTTC
ATTCTCAAGCCTCAGACAGTGGTTCAAAGTTTTTTTCTTCCATTTCAGGTGTCGTGAAGCGCTTCGACTA
GGGATAACAGGGTAATTGTTTGAATGAGGCTTCAGTACTTTACAGAATCGTTGCCTGCACATCTTGGAAA
CACTTGCTGGGATTACTTCGACTTCTTAACCCAACAGAAGGCTCGAGAAGGTATATTGCTGTTGACAGGA
TCCACATTAACAACTTTAAGTCCAGCAATTTGAGTTAAGGGTGTTGCTCTCAATGATTTCACTAATGGTT
CAATTTTTAATTTCTTTTCTTCTGGTTCAAAATTCAAGTTTCAAGTGAAAGTGTAATATGCACCCATTTC
TTTCAATAAATCTTCTAAATAGTCCACTAATGTTTTATTTTGTTTTTTACAAAATCAAGCAGCCTCTGCT
ATCAATATAGAACCTTGTATTCCATCTTTATCTCTAGCTGAGTCATCAATTACATATCCATAACTTTCTT
CATAAGCAAAAACAAAATTTAATCCGTTATCTTCTTCTTTAGCAATTTCTCTACCCATTCATTTCAATCC
AGTTAAAGTTTTTACAATCTTAACTCCATATTTTTCCTGAGCGATTCTATCACCCAAATCACTTGTTACA
AAACTTGAATATAGAGCCGGATTTTTTGGAATGCTATTTAAGCGTTTTAGATTGGATAATTTTCAATCAA
TTAAAATTGGTCCTGTTTGATTTCCATCTAATCTTACAAAATGACCATCATGTTTTATTGCCATTCCAAA
TCTGTCAGCATCTGGGTCATTCATAATAATAATATCTGCATCATGTTTAATACCATATTCAAGCGGTATT
TTTCATGCAGGATCAAATTCTGGATTTGGATTTACAACATTTTTCAATGTTTCATCTTCAAATGCACGAT
CTTCACCCTCAATAACGTTATATCCTGATTCACGTAATCTTTTTGGGGTAAATTTAGTTCCTGTTCCATT
AACTGCGCTAAAAATAGGGCCCTGCCTCGGACTTCAAGGGGCTAGAATTCGAGCAATTATCTTGTTTACT
AAAACTGAATACCTTGCTATCTCTTTGATACATTTTTACAAAGCTGAATTAAAATGGTATAAATTAAATC
ACTTTTTTCAATTCTACCGGGTAGGGGAGGCGCTTTTCCCAAGGCAGTCTGGAGCATGCGCTTTAGCAGC
CCCGCTGGGCACTTGGCGCTACACAAGTGGCCTCTGGCCTCGCACACATTCCACATCCACCGGTAGGCGC
CAACCGGCTCCGTTCTTTGGTGGCCCCTTCGCGCCACCTTCTACTCCTCCCCTAGTCAGGAAGTTCCCCC
CCGCCCCGCAGCTCGCGTCGTGCAGGACGTGACAAATGGAAGTAGCACGTCTCACTAGTCTCGTGCAGAT
GGACAGCACCGCTGAGCAATGGAAGCGGGTAGGCCTTTGGGGCAGCGGCCAATAGCAGCTTTGCTCCTTC
GCTTTCTGGGCTCAGAGGCTGGGAAGGGGTGGGTCCGGGGGCGGGCTCAGGGGCGGGCTCAGGGGCGGGG
CGGGCGCCCGAAGGTCCTCCGGAGGCCCGGCATTCTGCACGCTTCAAAAGCGCACGTCTGCCGCGCTGTT
CTCCTCTTCCTCATCTCCGGGCCTTTCGACCTTTAATTAACCACCATGGTGAGCAAGGGCGAGGAGCTGT
TCACCGGGGTGGTGCCCATCCTGGTCGAGCTGGACGGCGACGTAAACGGCCACAAGTTCAGCGTGTCTGG
CGAGGGCGAGGGCGATGCCACCTACGGCAAGCTGACCCTGAAGTTCATCTGCACCACCGGCAAGCTGCCC
GTGCCCTGGCCCACCCTCGTGACCACCCTGACCTACGGCGTGCAGTGCTTCAGCCGCTACCCCGACCACA
TGAAGCAGCACGACTTCTTCAAGTCCGCCATGCCCGAAGGCTACGTCCAGGAGCGCACCATCTTCTTCAA
GGACGACGGCAACTACAAGACCCGCGCCGAGGTGAAGTTCGAGGGCGACACCCTGGTGAACCGCATCGAG
CTGAAGGGCATCGACTTCAAGGAGGACGGCAACATCCTGGGGCACAAGCTGGAGTACAACTACAACAGCC
ACAACGTCTATATCATGGCCGACAAGCAGAAGAACGGCATCAAGGCGAACTTCAAGATCCGCCACAACAT
CGAGGACGGCAGCGTGCAGCTCGCCGACCACTACCAGCAGAACACCCCCATCGGCGACGGCCCCGTGCTG
CTGCCCGACAACCACTACCTGAGCACCCAGTCCGCCCTGAGCAAAGACCCCAACGAGAAGCGCGATCACA
TGGTCCTGCTGGAGTTCGTGACCGCCGCCGGGATCACTCTCGGCATGGACGAGCTGTACAAGTAAGTTTA
AACATCAACCTCTGGATTACAAAATTTGTGAAAGATTGACTGGTATTCTTAACTATGTTGCTCCTTTTAC
GCTATGTGGATACGCTGCTTTAATGCCTTTGTATCATGCTATTGCTTCCCGTATGGCTTTCATTTTCTCC
TCCTTGTATAAATCCTGGTTGCTGTCTCTTTATGAGGAGTTGTGGCCCGTTGTCAGGCAACGTGGCGTGG
TGTGCACTGTGTTTGCTGACGCAACCCCCACTGGTTGGGGCATTGCCACCACCTGTCAGCTCCTTTCCGG
GACTTTCGCTTTCCCCCTCCCTATTGCCACGGCGGAACTCATCGCCGCCTGCCTTGCCCGCTGCTGGACA
GGGGCTCGGCTGTTGGGCACTGACAATTCCGTGGTGTTGTCGGGGAAGCTGACGTCCTTTCCATGGCTGC
TCGCCTGTGTTGCCACCTGGATTCTGCGCGGGACGTCCTTCTGCTACGTCCCTTCGGCCCTCAATCCAGC
GGACCTTCCTTCCCGCGGCCTGCTGCCGGCTCTGCGGCCTCTTCCGCGTCTTCGCCTTCGCCCTCAGACG
AGTCGGATCTCCCTTTGGGCCGCCTCCCCGCCTGGCCTGCAGGGGTACCTTTAAGACCAATGACTTACAA
GGCAGCTGTAGATCTTAGCCACTTTTTAAAAGAAAAGAGGGGACTGGAAGGGCTAATTCACTCCCAACGA
AGACAAGATATCCTTGATCTGTGGATCTACCACACACAAGGCTACTTCCCTGATTAGCAGAACTACACAC
CAGGGCCAGGGGTCAGATATCCACTGACCTTTGGATGGTGCTACAAGCTAGTACCAGTTGAGCCAGATAA
GGTAGAAGAGGCCAATAAAGGAGAGAACACCAGCTTGTTACACCCTGTGAGCCTGCATGGGATGGATGAC
CCGGAGAGAGAAGTGTTAGAGTGGAGGTTTGACAGCCGCCTAGCATTTCATCACGTGGCCCGAGAGCTGC
ATCCGGAGTACTTCAAGAACTGCTGATATCGAGCTTGCTACAAGGGACTTTCCGCTGGGGACTTTCCAGG
GAGGCGTGGCCTGGGCGGGACTGGGGAGTGGCGAGCCCTCAGATCCTGCATATAAGCAGCTGCTTTTTGC
CTGTACTGGGTCTCTCTGGTTAGACCAGATCTGAGCCTGGGAGCTCTCTGGCTAACTAGGGAACCCACTG
CTTAAGCCTCAATAAAGCTTGCCTTGAGTGCTTCAAGTAGTGTGTGCCCGTCTGTTGTGTGACTCTGGTA
ACTAGAGATCCCTCAGACCCTTTTAGTCAGTGTGGAAAATCTCTAGCAGTAGTAGTTCATGTCATCTTAT
TATTCAGTATTTATAACTTGCAAAGAAATGAATATCAGAGAGTGAGAGGCCTTGACATTGCTAGCGTTTT
ACCGTCGACCTCTAGCTAGAGCTTGGCGTAATCATGGTCATAGCTGTTTCCTGTGTGAAATTGTTATCCG
CTCACAATTCCACACAACATACGAGCCGGAAGCATAAAGTGTAAAGCCTGGGGTGCCTAATGAGTGAGCT
AACTCACATTAATTGCGTTGCGCTCACTGCCCGCTTTCCAGTCGGGAAACCTGTCGTGCCAGCTGCATTA
ATGAATCGGCCAACGCGCGGGGAGAGGCGGTTTGCGTATTGGGCGCTCTTCCGCTTCCTCGCTCACTGAC
TCGCTGCGCTCGGTCGTTCGGCTGCGGCGAGCGGTATCAGCTCACTCAAAGGCGGTAATACGGTTATCCA
CAGAATCAGGGGATAACGCAGGAAAGAACATGTGAGCAAAAGGCCAGCAAAAGGCCAGGAACCGTAAAAA
GGCCGCGTTGCTGGCGTTTTTCCATAGGCTCCGCCCCCCTGACGAGCATCACAAAAATCGACGCTCAAGT
CAGAGGTGGCGAAACCCGACAGGACTATAAAGATACCAGGCGTTTCCCCCTGGAAGCTCCCTCGTGCGCT
CTCCTGTTCCGACCCTGCCGCTTACCGGATACCTGTCCGCCTTTCTCCCTTCGGGAAGCGTGGCGCTTTC
TCATAGCTCACGCTGTAGGTATCTCAGTTCGGTGTAGGTCGTTCGCTCCAAGCTGGGCTGTGTGCACGAA
CCCCCCGTTCAGCCCGACCGCTGCGCCTTATCCGGTAACTATCGTCTTGAGTCCAACCCGGTAAGACACG
ACTTATCGCCACTGGCAGCAGCCACTGGTAACAGGATTAGCAGAGCGAGGTATGTAGGCGGTGCTACAGA
GTTCTTGAAGTGGTGGCCTAACTACGGCTACACTAGAAGAACAGTATTTGGTATCTGCGCTCTGCTGAAG
CCAGTTACCTTCGGAAAAAGAGTTGGTAGCTCTTGATCCGGCAAACAAACCACCGCTGGTAGCGGTGGTT
TTTTTGTTTGCAAGCAGCAGATTACGCGCAGAAAAAAAGGATCTCAAGAAGATCCTTTGATCTTTTCTAC
GGGGTCTGACGCTCAGTGGAACGAAAACTCACGTTAAGGGATTTTGGTCATGAGATTATCAAAAAGGATC
TTCACCTAGATCCTTTTAAATTAAAAATGAAGTTTTAAATCAATCTAAAGTATATATGAGTAAACTTGGT
CTGACAGTTACCAATGCTTAATCAGTGAGGCACCTATCTCAGCGATCTGTCTATTTCGTTCATCCATAGT
TGCCTGACTCCCCGTCGTGTAGATAACTACGATACGGGAGGGCTTACCATCTGGCCCCAGTGCTGCAATG
ATACCGCGAGACCCACGCTCACCGGCTCCAGATTTATCAGCAATAAACCAGCCAGCCGGAAGGGCCGAGC
GCAGAAGTGGTCCTGCAACTTTATCCGCCTCCATCCAGTCTATTAATTGTTGCCGGGAAGCTAGAGTAAG
TAGTTCGCCAGTTAATAGTTTGCGCAACGTTGTTGCCATTGCTACAGGCATCGTGGTGTCACGCTCGTCG
TTTGGTATGGCTTCATTCAGCTCCGGTTCCCAACGATCAAGGCGAGTTACATGATCCCCCATGTTGTGCA
AAAAAGCGGTTAGCTCCTTCGGTCCTCCGATCGTTGTCAGAAGTAAGTTGGCCGCAGTGTTATCACTCAT
GGTTATGGCAGCACTGCATAATTCTCTTACTGTCATGCCATCCGTAAGATGCTTTTCTGTGACTGGTGAG
TACTCAACCAAGTCATTCTGAGAATAGTGTATGCGGCGACCGAGTTGCTCTTGCCCGGCGTCAATACGGG
ATAATACCGCGCCACATAGCAGAACTTTAAAAGTGCTCATCATTGGAAAACGTTCTTCGGGGCGAAAACT
CTCAAGGATCTTACCGCTGTTGAGATCCAGTTCGATGTAACCCACTCGTGCACCCAACTGATCTTCAGCA
TCTTTTACTTTCACCAGCGTTTCTGGGTGAGCAAAAACAGGAAGGCAAAATGCCGCAAAAAAGGGAATAA
GGGCGACACGGAAATGTTGAATACTCATACTCTTCCTTTTTCAATATTATTGAAGCATTTATCAGGGTTA
TTGTCTCATGAGCGGATACATATTTGAATGTATTTAGAAAAATAAACAAATAGGGGTTCCGCGCACATTT
CCCCGAAAAGTGCCACCTGACGTCGACGGATCGGGAGATCAACTTGTTTATTGCAGCTTATAATGGTTAC
AAATAAAGCAATAGCATCACAAATTTCACAAATAAAGCATTTTTTTCACTGCATTCTAGTTGTGGTTTGT
CCAAACTCATCAATGTATCTTATCATGTCTGGATCAACTGGATAACTCAAGCTAACCAAAATCATCCCAA
ACTTCCCACCCCATACCCTATTACCACTGCCAATTACCTGTGGTTTCATTTACTCTAAACCTGTGATTCC
TCTGAATTATTTTCATTTTAAAGAAATTGTATTTGTTAAATATGTACTACAAACTTAGTAGTT
